Addgene plasmid #158224: pcDNA3.1(−) mCER-Prx2
Purpose: Genetically encoded HomoFRET-based probe to monitor peroxiredoxin2 (Prx2) oligomerization (for transient transfection in mammalian cells)
Depositing lab: Tobias Dick. Publication: Real-time monitoring of peroxiredoxin oligomerization dynamics in living cells. Pastor-Flores D, Talwar D, Pedre B, Dick TP. Proc Natl Acad Sci U S A. 2020 Jun 29. pii: 1915275117. doi: 10.1073/pnas.1915275117. PubMed 32601209.
Backbone
  Vector backbone: pcDNA3.1(-)
  Vector type: Mammalian Expression
Growth in bacteria
  Bacterial resistance: Ampicillin, 100 μg/mL
  Growth temperature: 37°C
  Growth strain: DH5alpha
  Copy number: High Copy
Gene/Insert
  Gene/Insert name: mCER-Prx2
  Species: H. sapiens (human)
Terms and licenses: Academic/Nonprofit Terms; Industry Terms: Not Available to Industry
How to cite: pcDNA3.1(−) mCER-Prx2 was a gift from Tobias Dick (Addgene plasmid # 158224 ; http://n2t.net/addgene:158224 ; RRID:Addgene_158224)
