[The description below was written by a language model from this plasmid's Addgene catalogue record and pLannotate feature annotations shown in this document.]
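Description:
pcDNA3.1(−) mCER-Prx2 is a mammalian expression plasmid built on the pcDNA3.1(−) backbone and intended for transient transfection of mammalian cells. It is propagated in E. coli as a high-copy plasmid through a ColE1/pUC-type origin and selected with ampicillin via the β-lactamase gene. An f1 origin is also present. The backbone carries an SV40 early promoter driving the neomycin phosphotransferase gene with an SV40 polyadenylation signal, which would allow G418 selection of stably transfected cells, although the stated use is transient expression. Small annotated fragments (an HIV-1 LTR piece, ble, lacI, bom) and the lac promoter/operator region appear to be backbone remnants or short sequence matches, not functional parts of the payload.

The payload is a fusion of the monomeric cyan fluorescent protein mCerulean to the N-terminus of human peroxiredoxin 2 (PRDX2), a thiol-specific peroxidase that reduces hydrogen peroxide and organic hydroperoxides. The two coding regions are separated by only a few nucleotides. Expression is driven by the CMV immediate early enhancer and promoter and terminated by the bovine growth hormone polyadenylation signal. A T7 promoter upstream of the insert permits in vitro transcription.

The construct serves as a genetically encoded homoFRET probe. When tagged Prx2 subunits assemble into oligomers, identical mCerulean fluorophores come close enough to transfer energy between one another, and homoFRET of this kind is generally detected as a change in fluorescence polarization or anisotropy. This allows Prx2 oligomerization to be monitored in real time in living cells. The depositor sequence and the repository's sequencing result give essentially identical feature maps, differing by only a few nucleotides in total length.
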