Features (pLannotate 1.2.2; 21 found; start..end, strand, type, name):
    380..583     +  promoter       CMV promoter: human cytomegalovirus (CMV) immediate early promoter
    579..612     +  LTR            5' LTR (truncated) (fragment): truncated 5' long terminal repeat (LTR) from HIV-1
    628..646     +  promoter       T7 promoter: promoter for bacteriophage T7 RNA polymerase
    748..1464    +  CDS            mCerulean: mCerulean is a basic (constitutively fluorescent) cyan fluorescent protein published in 2005, derived from Aequorea victoria. It is reported to be a very rapidly-maturing monomer.
   1471..2064    +  CDS            PRDX2: PRDX2_HUMAN - Also known as NKEFB, TDPX1. Experimental evidence at protein level: Swiss-Prot protein existence level 1. Thiol-specific peroxidase that catalyzes the reduction of hydrogen peroxide and organic hydroperoxides to water and alcohols, respectively. Plays a role in cell protection against oxidative stress by detoxifying peroxides and as sensor of hydrogen peroxide-mediated signaling events. Might participate in the signaling cascades of growth factors and tumor necrosis factor-alpha by regulating the intracellular concentrations of H(2)O(2). From Homo sapiens (Human).
   2100..2324    +  polyA_signal   bGH poly(A) signal: bovine growth hormone polyadenylation signal
   2328..2349    +  promoter       SV40 promoter (fragment): SV40 enhancer and early promoter
   2370..2798    +  rep_origin     f1 ori (sequence partly withheld): f1 bacteriophage origin of replication; arrow indicates direction of (+) strand synthesis
   2812..3141    +  promoter       SV40 promoter: SV40 enhancer and early promoter
   3208..3999    +  CDS            neo: KKA2_KLEPN - Also known as kan, nptII. Experimental evidence at protein level: Swiss-Prot protein existence level 1. Resistance to kanamycin, neomycin, paromomycin, ribostamycin, butirosin and gentamicin B. From Klebsiella pneumoniae.
   4023..4181    +  CDS            ble (fragment): BLE_KLEPN - Experimental evidence at protein level: Swiss-Prot protein existence level 1. Binding protein with a strong affinity to the bleomycin family of antibiotics. Binds to CL990; an antimitotic-antibiotic compound. From Klebsiella pneumoniae.
   4176..4297    +  polyA_signal   SV40 poly(A) signal: SV40 polyadenylation signal
   4370..4386    -  protein_bind   lac operator: The lac repressor binds to the lac operator to inhibit transcription in E. coli. This inhibition can be relieved by adding lactose or isopropyl-β-D-thiogalactopyranoside (IPTG). lac repressor encoded by lacI
   4394..4424    -  promoter       lac promoter: promoter for the E. coli lac operon
   4439..4460    -  protein_bind   CAP binding site: CAP binding activates transcription in the presence of cAMP. E. coli catabolite activator protein
   4473..4565    -  CDS            lacI (fragment): lac repressor; lacI; The lac repressor binds to the lac operator to inhibit transcription in E. coli. This inhibition can be relieved by adding lactose or isopropyl-β-D-thiogalactopyranoside (IPTG).
   4748..5333    -  rep_origin     ori: high-copy-number ColE1/pMB1/pBR322/pUC origin of replication
   5504..6364    -  CDS            AmpR: β-lactamase; bla; confers resistance to ampicillin, carbenicillin, and related antibiotics
   6365..6469    -  promoter       AmpR promoter: bla
   6528..6580    -  misc_feature   bom (fragment): basis of mobility region from pBR322
   6735..379     +  enhancer       CMV enhancer (across the origin): human cytomegalovirus immediate early enhancer
>Addgene plasmid #158224 | pcDNA3.1(−) mCER-Prx2 | depositor full sequence | sequence record 328165 | pcDNA3.1(−) mCER-Prx2 sequence 6735 bps
ACATTGATTATTGACTAGTTATTAATAGTAATCAATTACGGGGTCATTAGTTCATAGCCCATATATGGAG
TTCCGCGTTACATAACTTACGGTAAATGGCCCGCCTGGCTGACCGCCCAACGACCCCCGCCCATTGACGT
CAATAATGACGTATGTTCCCATAGTAACGCCAATAGGGACTTTCCATTGACGTCAATGGGTGGAGTATTT
ACGGTAAACTGCCCACTTGGCAGTACATCAAGTGTATCATATGCCAAGTACGCCCCCTATTGACGTCAAT
GACGGTAAATGGCCCGCCTGGCATTATGCCCAGTACATGACCTTATGGGACTTTCCTACTTGGCAGTACA
TCTACGTATTAGTCATCGCTATTACCATGGTGATGCGGTTTTGGCAGTACATCAATGGGCGTGGATAGCG
GTTTGACTCACGGGGATTTCCAAGTCTCCACCCCATTGACGTCAATGGGAGTTTGTTTTGGCACCAAAAT
CAACGGGACTTTCCAAAATGTCGTAACAACTCCGCCCCATTGACGCAAATGGGCGGTAGGCGTGTACGGT
GGGAGGTCTATATAAGCAGAGCTCTCTGGCTAACTAGAGAACCCACTGCTTACTGGCTTATCGAAATTAA
TACGACTCACTATAGGGAGACCCAAGCTGGCTAGCGTTTAAACGGGCCCTCTAGACTCGAGCGGCCGCCA
CTGTGCTGGATATCTGCAGAATTCCACCACACTGGACTAGTGGATCCATGGTGAGCAAGGGCGAGGAGCT
GTTCACCGGGGTGGTGCCCATCCTGGTCGAGCTGGACGGCGACGTAAACGGCCACAAGTTCAGCGTGTCC
GGCGAGGGCGAGGGCGATGCCACCTACGGCAAGCTGACCCTGAAGTTCATCTGCACCACCGGCAAGCTGC
CCGTGCCCTGGCCCACCCTCGTGACCACCCTGACCTGGGGCGTGCAGTGCTTCGCCCGCTACCCCGACCA
CATGAAGCAGCACGACTTCTTCAAGTCCGCCATGCCCGAAGGCTACGTCCAGGAGCGCACCATCTTCTTC
AAGGACGACGGCAACTACAAGACCCGCGCCGAGGTGAAGTTCGAGGGCGACACCCTGGTGAACCGCATCG
AGCTGAAGGGCATCGACTTCAAGGAGGACGGCAACATCCTGGGGCACAAGCTGGAGTACAACGCCATCAG
CGACAACGTCTATATCACCGCCGACAAGCAGAAGAACGGCATCAAGGCCAACTTCAAGATCCGCCACAAC
ATCGAGGACGGCAGCGTGCAGCTCGCCGACCACTACCAGCAGAACACCCCCATCGGCGACGGCCCCGTGC
TGCTGCCCGACAACCACTACCTGAGCACCCAGTCCAAGCTGAGCAAAGACCCCAACGAGAAGCGCGATCA
CATGGTCCTGCTGGAGTTCGTGACCGCCGCCGGGATCACTCTCGGCATGGACGAGCTGTACAAGGGTACC
ATGGCCTCCGGTAACGCGCGCATCGGAAAGCCAGCCCCTGACTTCAAGGCCACAGCGGTGGTTGATGGCG
CCTTCAAAGAGGTGAAGCTGTCGGACTACAAAGGGAAGTACGTGGTCCTCTTTTTCTACCCTCTGGACTT
CACTTTTGTGTGCCCCACCGAGATCATCGCGTTCAGCAACCGTGCAGAGGACTTCCGCAAGCTGGGCTGT
GAAGTGCTGGGCGTCTCGGTGGACTCTCAGTTCACCCACCTGGCTTGGATCAACACCCCCCGGAAAGAGG
GAGGCTTGGGCCCCCTGAACATCCCCCTGCTTGCTGACGTGACCAGACGCTTGTCTGAGGATTACGGCGT
GCTGAAAACAGATGAGGGCATTGCCTACAGGGGCCTCTTTATCATCGATGGCAAGGGTGTCCTTCGCCAG
ATCACTGTTAATGATTTGCCTGTGGGACGCTCCGTGGATGAGGCTCTGCGGCTGGTCCAGGCCTTCCAGT
ACACAGACGAGCATGGGGAAGTTTGTCCCGCTGGCTGGAAGCCTGGCAGTGACACGATTAAGCCCAACGT
GGATGACAGCAAGGAATATTTCTCCAAACACAATTAAAAGCTTAAGTTTAAACCGCTGATCAGCCTCGAC
TGTGCCTTCTAGTTGCCAGCCATCTGTTGTTTGCCCCTCCCCCGTGCCTTCCTTGACCCTGGAAGGTGCC
ACTCCCACTGTCCTTTCCTAATAAAATGAGGAAATTGCATCGCATTGTCTGAGTAGGTGTCATTCTATTC
TGGGGGGTGGGGTGGGGCAGGACAGCAAGGGGGAGGATTGGGAAGACAATAGCAGGCATGCTGGGGATGC
GGTGGGCTCTATGGCTTCTGAGGCGGAAAGAACCAGCTGGGGCTCTAGGGGGTATCCCC
[124 nt withheld, positions 2370-2493]
C
[91 nt withheld, positions 2495-2585]
A
[49 nt withheld, positions 2587-2635]
CCTTTGACGTTGGAGTCCACGTTCTTT
[37 nt withheld, positions 2663-2699]
ACCCTATCTCGGTCTATTCTTTTGATTTATAAGGGATTTTGCCGATTTCGGCCTATTGGTTAAAAAATGA
GCTGATTTAACAAAAATTTAACGCGAATTAATTCTGTGGAATGTGTGTCAGTTAGGGTGTGGAAAGTCCC
CAGGCTCCCCAGCAGGCAGAAGTATGCAAAGCATGCATCTCAATTAGTCAGCAACCAGGTGTGGAAAGTC
CCCAGGCTCCCCAGCAGGCAGAAGTATGCAAAGCATGCATCTCAATTAGTCAGCAACCATAGTCCCGCCC
CTAACTCCGCCCATCCCGCCCCTAACTCCGCCCAGTTCCGCCCATTCTCCGCCCCATGGCTGACTAATTT
TTTTTATTTATGCAGAGGCCGAGGCCGCCTCTGCCTCTGAGCTATTCCAGAAGTAGTGAGGAGGCTTTTT
TGGAGGCCTAGGCTTTTGCAAAAAGCTCCCGGGAGCTTGTATATCCATTTTCGGATCTGATCAAGAGACA
GGATGAGGATCGTTTCGCATGATTGAACAAGATGGATTGCACGCAGGTTCTCCGGCCGCTTGGGTGGAGA
GGCTATTCGGCTATGACTGGGCACAACAGACAATCGGCTGCTCTGATGCCGCCGTGTTCCGGCTGTCAGC
GCAGGGGCGCCCGGTTCTTTTTGTCAAGACCGACCTGTCCGGTGCCCTGAATGAACTGCAGGACGAGGCA
GCGCGGCTATCGTGGCTGGCCACGACGGGCGTTCCTTGCGCAGCTGTGCTCGACGTTGTCACTGAAGCGG
GAAGGGACTGGCTGCTATTGGGCGAAGTGCCGGGGCAGGATCTCCTGTCATCTCACCTTGCTCCTGCCGA
GAAAGTATCCATCATGGCTGATGCAATGCGGCGGCTGCATACGCTTGATCCGGCTACCTGCCCATTCGAC
CACCAAGCGAAACATCGCATCGAGCGAGCACGTACTCGGATGGAAGCCGGTCTTGTCGATCAGGATGATC
TGGACGAAGAGCATCAGGGGCTCGCGCCAGCCGAACTGTTCGCCAGGCTCAAGGCGCGCATGCCCGACGG
CGAGGATCTCGTCGTGACCCATGGCGATGCCTGCTTGCCGAATATCATGGTGGAAAATGGCCGCTTTTCT
GGATTCATCGACTGTGGCCGGCTGGGTGTGGCGGACCGCTATCAGGACATAGCGTTGGCTACCCGTGATA
TTGCTGAAGAGCTTGGCGGCGAATGGGCTGACCGCTTCCTCGTGCTTTACGGTATCGCCGCTCCCGATTC
GCAGCGCATCGCCTTCTATCGCCTTCTTGACGAGTTCTTCTGAGCGGGACTCTGGGGTTCGAAATGACCG
ACCAAGCGACGCCCAACCTGCCATCACGAGATTTCGATTCCACCGCCGCCTTCTATGAAAGGTTGGGCTT
CGGAATCGTTTTCCGGGACGCCGGCTGGATGATCCTCCAGCGCGGGGATCTCATGCTGGAGTTCTTCGCC
CACCCCAACTTGTTTATTGCAGCTTATAATGGTTACAAATAAAGCAATAGCATCACAAATTTCACAAATA
AAGCATTTTTTTCACTGCATTCTAGTTGTGGTTTGTCCAAACTCATCAATGTATCTTATCATGTCTGTAT
ACCGTCGACCTCTAGCTAGAGCTTGGCGTAATCATGGTCATAGCTGTTTCCTGTGTGAAATTGTTATCCG
CTCACAATTCCACACAACATACGAGCCGGAAGCATAAAGTGTAAAGCCTGGGGTGCCTAATGAGTGAGCT
AACTCACATTAATTGCGTTGCGCTCACTGCCCGCTTTCCAGTCGGGAAACCTGTCGTGCCAGCTGCATTA
ATGAATCGGCCAACGCGCGGGGAGAGGCGGTTTGCGTATTGGGCGCTCTTCCGCTTCCTCGCTCACTGAC
TCGCTGCGCTCGGTCGTTCGGCTGCGGCGAGCGGTATCAGCTCACTCAAAGGCGGTAATACGGTTATCCA
CAGAATCAGGGGATAACGCAGGAAAGAACATGTGAGCAAAAGGCCAGCAAAAGGCCAGGAACCGTAAAAA
GGCCGCGTTGCTGGCGTTTTTCCATAGGCTCCGCCCCCCTGACGAGCATCACAAAAATCGACGCTCAAGT
CAGAGGTGGCGAAACCCGACAGGACTATAAAGATACCAGGCGTTTCCCCCTGGAAGCTCCCTCGTGCGCT
CTCCTGTTCCGACCCTGCCGCTTACCGGATACCTGTCCGCCTTTCTCCCTTCGGGAAGCGTGGCGCTTTC
TCATAGCTCACGCTGTAGGTATCTCAGTTCGGTGTAGGTCGTTCGCTCCAAGCTGGGCTGTGTGCACGAA
CCCCCCGTTCAGCCCGACCGCTGCGCCTTATCCGGTAACTATCGTCTTGAGTCCAACCCGGTAAGACACG
ACTTATCGCCACTGGCAGCAGCCACTGGTAACAGGATTAGCAGAGCGAGGTATGTAGGCGGTGCTACAGA
GTTCTTGAAGTGGTGGCCTAACTACGGCTACACTAGAAGAACAGTATTTGGTATCTGCGCTCTGCTGAAG
CCAGTTACCTTCGGAAAAAGAGTTGGTAGCTCTTGATCCGGCAAACAAACCACCGCTGGTAGCGGTTTTT
TTGTTTGCAAGCAGCAGATTACGCGCAGAAAAAAAGGATCTCAAGAAGATCCTTTGATCTTTTCTACGGG
GTCTGACGCTCAGTGGAACGAAAACTCACGTTAAGGGATTTTGGTCATGAGATTATCAAAAAGGATCTTC
ACCTAGATCCTTTTAAATTAAAAATGAAGTTTTAAATCAATCTAAAGTATATATGAGTAAACTTGGTCTG
ACAGTTACCAATGCTTAATCAGTGAGGCACCTATCTCAGCGATCTGTCTATTTCGTTCATCCATAGTTGC
CTGACTCCCCGTCGTGTAGATAACTACGATACGGGAGGGCTTACCATCTGGCCCCAGTGCTGCAATGATA
CCGCGAGACCCACGCTCACCGGCTCCAGATTTATCAGCAATAAACCAGCCAGCCGGAAGGGCCGAGCGCA
GAAGTGGTCCTGCAACTTTATCCGCCTCCATCCAGTCTATTAATTGTTGCCGGGAAGCTAGAGTAAGTAG
TTCGCCAGTTAATAGTTTGCGCAACGTTGTTGCCATTGCTACAGGCATCGTGGTGTCACGCTCGTCGTTT
GGTATGGCTTCATTCAGCTCCGGTTCCCAACGATCAAGGCGAGTTACATGATCCCCCATGTTGTGCAAAA
AAGCGGTTAGCTCCTTCGGTCCTCCGATCGTTGTCAGAAGTAAGTTGGCCGCAGTGTTATCACTCATGGT
TATGGCAGCACTGCATAATTCTCTTACTGTCATGCCATCCGTAAGATGCTTTTCTGTGACTGGTGAGTAC
TCAACCAAGTCATTCTGAGAATAGTGTATGCGGCGACCGAGTTGCTCTTGCCCGGCGTCAATACGGGATA
ATACCGCGCCACATAGCAGAACTTTAAAAGTGCTCATCATTGGAAAACGTTCTTCGGGGCGAAAACTCTC
AAGGATCTTACCGCTGTTGAGATCCAGTTCGATGTAACCCACTCGTGCACCCAACTGATCTTCAGCATCT
TTTACTTTCACCAGCGTTTCTGGGTGAGCAAAAACAGGAAGGCAAAATGCCGCAAAAAAGGGAATAAGGG
CGACACGGAAATGTTGAATACTCATACTCTTCCTTTTTCAATATTATTGAAGCATTTATCAGGGTTATTG
TCTCATGAGCGGATACATATTTGAATGTATTTAGAAAAATAAACAAATAGGGGTTCCGCGCACATTTCCC
CGAAAAGTGCCACCTGACGTCGACGGATCGGGAGATCTCCCGATCCCCTATGGTGCACTCTCAGTACAAT
CTGCTCTGATGCCGCATAGTTAAGCCAGTATCTGCTCCCTGCTTGTGTGTTGGAGGTCGCTGAGTAGTGC
GCGAGCAAAATTTAAGCTACAACAAGGCAAGGCTTGACCGACAATTGCATGAAGAATCTGCTTAGGGTTA
GGCGTTTTGCGCTGCTTCGCGATGTACGGGCCAGATATACGCGTTG
