Features (pLannotate 1.2.2; 21 found; start..end, strand, type, name):
      1..380     +  enhancer       CMV enhancer: human cytomegalovirus immediate early enhancer
    381..584     +  promoter       CMV promoter: human cytomegalovirus (CMV) immediate early promoter
    580..613     +  LTR            5' LTR (truncated) (fragment): truncated 5' long terminal repeat (LTR) from HIV-1
    629..647     +  promoter       T7 promoter: promoter for bacteriophage T7 RNA polymerase
    749..1465    +  CDS            mCerulean: mCerulean is a basic (constitutively fluorescent) cyan fluorescent protein published in 2005, derived from Aequorea victoria. It is reported to be a very rapidly-maturing monomer.
   1472..2065    +  CDS            PRDX2: PRDX2_HUMAN - Also known as NKEFB, TDPX1. Experimental evidence at protein level: Swiss-Prot protein existence level 1. Thiol-specific peroxidase that catalyzes the reduction of hydrogen peroxide and organic hydroperoxides to water and alcohols, respectively. Plays a role in cell protection against oxidative stress by detoxifying peroxides and as sensor of hydrogen peroxide-mediated signaling events. Might participate in the signaling cascades of growth factors and tumor necrosis factor-alpha by regulating the intracellular concentrations of H(2)O(2). From Homo sapiens (Human).
   2101..2325    +  polyA_signal   bGH poly(A) signal: bovine growth hormone polyadenylation signal
   2329..2350    +  promoter       SV40 promoter (fragment): SV40 enhancer and early promoter
   2371..2799    +  rep_origin     f1 ori (sequence partly withheld): f1 bacteriophage origin of replication; arrow indicates direction of (+) strand synthesis
   2813..3142    +  promoter       SV40 promoter: SV40 enhancer and early promoter
   3209..4000    +  CDS            neo: KKA2_KLEPN - Also known as kan, nptII. Experimental evidence at protein level: Swiss-Prot protein existence level 1. Resistance to kanamycin, neomycin, paromomycin, ribostamycin, butirosin and gentamicin B. From Klebsiella pneumoniae.
   4024..4182    +  CDS            ble (fragment): BLE_KLEPN - Experimental evidence at protein level: Swiss-Prot protein existence level 1. Binding protein with a strong affinity to the bleomycin family of antibiotics. Binds to CL990; an antimitotic-antibiotic compound. From Klebsiella pneumoniae.
   4177..4298    +  polyA_signal   SV40 poly(A) signal: SV40 polyadenylation signal
   4371..4387    -  protein_bind   lac operator: The lac repressor binds to the lac operator to inhibit transcription in E. coli. This inhibition can be relieved by adding lactose or isopropyl-β-D-thiogalactopyranoside (IPTG). lac repressor encoded by lacI
   4395..4425    -  promoter       lac promoter: promoter for the E. coli lac operon
   4440..4461    -  protein_bind   CAP binding site: CAP binding activates transcription in the presence of cAMP. E. coli catabolite activator protein
   4474..4566    -  CDS            lacI (fragment): lac repressor; lacI; The lac repressor binds to the lac operator to inhibit transcription in E. coli. This inhibition can be relieved by adding lactose or isopropyl-β-D-thiogalactopyranoside (IPTG).
   4749..5337    -  rep_origin     ori: high-copy-number ColE1/pMB1/pBR322/pUC origin of replication
   5508..6368    -  CDS            AmpR: β-lactamase; bla; confers resistance to ampicillin, carbenicillin, and related antibiotics
   6369..6473    -  promoter       AmpR promoter: bla
   6532..6584    -  misc_feature   bom (fragment): basis of mobility region from pBR322
>Addgene plasmid #158224 | pcDNA3.1(−) mCER-Prx2 | addgene full sequence | sequence record 338014 | Addgene NGS Result
GACATTGATTATTGACTAGTTATTAATAGTAATCAATTACGGGGTCATTAGTTCATAGCCCATATATGGA
GTTCCGCGTTACATAACTTACGGTAAATGGCCCGCCTGGCTGACCGCCCAACGACCCCCGCCCATTGACG
TCAATAATGACGTATGTTCCCATAGTAACGCCAATAGGGACTTTCCATTGACGTCAATGGGTGGAGTATT
TACGGTAAACTGCCCACTTGGCAGTACATCAAGTGTATCATATGCCAAGTACGCCCCCTATTGACGTCAA
TGACGGTAAATGGCCCGCCTGGCATTATGCCCAGTACATGACCTTATGGGACTTTCCTACTTGGCAGTAC
ATCTACGTATTAGTCATCGCTATTACCATGGTGATGCGGTTTTGGCAGTACATCAATGGGCGTGGATAGC
GGTTTGACTCACGGGGATTTCCAAGTCTCCACCCCATTGACGTCAATGGGAGTTTGTTTTGGCACCAAAA
TCAACGGGACTTTCCAAAATGTCGTAACAACTCCGCCCCATTGACGCAAATGGGCGGTAGGCGTGTACGG
TGGGAGGTCTATATAAGCAGAGCTCTCTGGCTAACTAGAGAACCCACTGCTTACTGGCTTATCGAAATTA
ATACGACTCACTATAGGGAGACCCAAGCTGGCTAGCGTTTAAACGGGCCCTCTAGACTCGAGCGGCCGCC
ACTGTGCTGGATATCTGCAGAATTCCACCACACTGGACTAGTGGATCCATGGTGAGCAAGGGCGAGGAGC
TGTTCACCGGGGTGGTGCCCATCCTGGTCGAGCTGGACGGCGACGTAAACGGCCACAAGTTCAGCGTGTC
CGGCGAGGGCGAGGGCGATGCCACCTACGGCAAGCTGACCCTGAAGTTCATCTGCACCACCGGCAAGCTG
CCCGTGCCCTGGCCCACCCTCGTGACCACCCTGACCTGGGGCGTGCAGTGCTTCGCCCGCTACCCCGACC
ACATGAAGCAGCACGACTTCTTCAAGTCCGCCATGCCCGAAGGCTACGTCCAGGAGCGCACCATCTTCTT
CAAGGACGACGGCAACTACAAGACCCGCGCCGAGGTGAAGTTCGAGGGCGACACCCTGGTGAACCGCATC
GAGCTGAAGGGCATCGACTTCAAGGAGGACGGCAACATCCTGGGGCACAAGCTGGAGTACAACGCCATCA
GCGACAACGTCTATATCACCGCCGACAAGCAGAAGAACGGCATCAAGGCCAACTTCAAGATCCGCCACAA
CATCGAGGACGGCAGCGTGCAGCTCGCCGACCACTACCAGCAGAACACCCCCATCGGCGACGGCCCCGTG
CTGCTGCCCGACAACCACTACCTGAGCACCCAGTCCAAGCTGAGCAAAGACCCCAACGAGAAGCGCGATC
ACATGGTCCTGCTGGAGTTCGTGACCGCCGCCGGGATCACTCTCGGCATGGACGAGCTGTACAAGGGTAC
CATGGCCTCCGGTAACGCGCGCATCGGAAAGCCAGCCCCTGACTTCAAGGCCACAGCGGTGGTTGATGGC
GCCTTCAAAGAGGTGAAGCTGTCGGACTACAAAGGGAAGTACGTGGTCCTCTTTTTCTACCCTCTGGACT
TCACTTTTGTGTGCCCCACCGAGATCATCGCGTTCAGCAACCGTGCAGAGGACTTCCGCAAGCTGGGCTG
TGAAGTGCTGGGCGTCTCGGTGGACTCTCAGTTCACCCACCTGGCTTGGATCAACACCCCCCGGAAAGAG
GGAGGCTTGGGCCCCCTGAACATCCCCCTGCTTGCTGACGTGACCAGACGCTTGTCTGAGGATTACGGCG
TGCTGAAAACAGATGAGGGCATTGCCTACAGGGGCCTCTTTATCATCGATGGCAAGGGTGTCCTTCGCCA
GATCACTGTTAATGATTTGCCTGTGGGACGCTCCGTGGATGAGGCTCTGCGGCTGGTCCAGGCCTTCCAG
TACACAGACGAGCATGGGGAAGTTTGTCCCGCTGGCTGGAAGCCTGGCAGTGACACGATTAAGCCCAACG
TGGATGACAGCAAGGAATATTTCTCCAAACACAATTAAAAGCTTAAGTTTAAACCGCTGATCAGCCTCGA
CTGTGCCTTCTAGTTGCCAGCCATCTGTTGTTTGCCCCTCCCCCGTGCCTTCCTTGACCCTGGAAGGTGC
CACTCCCACTGTCCTTTCCTAATAAAATGAGGAAATTGCATCGCATTGTCTGAGTAGGTGTCATTCTATT
CTGGGGGGTGGGGTGGGGCAGGACAGCAAGGGGGAGGATTGGGAAGACAATAGCAGGCATGCTGGGGATG
CGGTGGGCTCTATGGCTTCTGAGGCGGAAAGAACCAGCTGGGGCTCTAGGGGGTATCCCC
[124 nt withheld, positions 2371-2494]
C
[91 nt withheld, positions 2496-2586]
A
[49 nt withheld, positions 2588-2636]
CCTTTGACGTTGGAGTCCACGTTCTTT
[37 nt withheld, positions 2664-2700]
ACCCTATCTCGGTCTATTCTTTTGATTTATAAGGGATTTTGCCGATTTCGGCCTATTGGTTAAAAAATGA
GCTGATTTAACAAAAATTTAACGCGAATTAATTCTGTGGAATGTGTGTCAGTTAGGGTGTGGAAAGTCCC
CAGGCTCCCCAGCAGGCAGAAGTATGCAAAGCATGCATCTCAATTAGTCAGCAACCAGGTGTGGAAAGTC
CCCAGGCTCCCCAGCAGGCAGAAGTATGCAAAGCATGCATCTCAATTAGTCAGCAACCATAGTCCCGCCC
CTAACTCCGCCCATCCCGCCCCTAACTCCGCCCAGTTCCGCCCATTCTCCGCCCCATGGCTGACTAATTT
TTTTTATTTATGCAGAGGCCGAGGCCGCCTCTGCCTCTGAGCTATTCCAGAAGTAGTGAGGAGGCTTTTT
TGGAGGCCTAGGCTTTTGCAAAAAGCTCCCGGGAGCTTGTATATCCATTTTCGGATCTGATCAAGAGACA
GGATGAGGATCGTTTCGCATGATTGAACAAGATGGATTGCACGCAGGTTCTCCGGCCGCTTGGGTGGAGA
GGCTATTCGGCTATGACTGGGCACAACAGACAATCGGCTGCTCTGATGCCGCCGTGTTCCGGCTGTCAGC
GCAGGGGCGCCCGGTTCTTTTTGTCAAGACCGACCTGTCCGGTGCCCTGAATGAACTGCAGGACGAGGCA
GCGCGGCTATCGTGGCTGGCCACGACGGGCGTTCCTTGCGCAGCTGTGCTCGACGTTGTCACTGAAGCGG
GAAGGGACTGGCTGCTATTGGGCGAAGTGCCGGGGCAGGATCTCCTGTCATCTCACCTTGCTCCTGCCGA
GAAAGTATCCATCATGGCTGATGCAATGCGGCGGCTGCATACGCTTGATCCGGCTACCTGCCCATTCGAC
CACCAAGCGAAACATCGCATCGAGCGAGCACGTACTCGGATGGAAGCCGGTCTTGTCGATCAGGATGATC
TGGACGAAGAGCATCAGGGGCTCGCGCCAGCCGAACTGTTCGCCAGGCTCAAGGCGCGCATGCCCGACGG
CGAGGATCTCGTCGTGACCCATGGCGATGCCTGCTTGCCGAATATCATGGTGGAAAATGGCCGCTTTTCT
GGATTCATCGACTGTGGCCGGCTGGGTGTGGCGGACCGCTATCAGGACATAGCGTTGGCTACCCGTGATA
TTGCTGAAGAGCTTGGCGGCGAATGGGCTGACCGCTTCCTCGTGCTTTACGGTATCGCCGCTCCCGATTC
GCAGCGCATCGCCTTCTATCGCCTTCTTGACGAGTTCTTCTGAGCGGGACTCTGGGGTTCGAAATGACCG
ACCAAGCGACGCCCAACCTGCCATCACGAGATTTCGATTCCACCGCCGCCTTCTATGAAAGGTTGGGCTT
CGGAATCGTTTTCCGGGACGCCGGCTGGATGATCCTCCAGCGCGGGGATCTCATGCTGGAGTTCTTCGCC
CACCCCAACTTGTTTATTGCAGCTTATAATGGTTACAAATAAAGCAATAGCATCACAAATTTCACAAATA
AAGCATTTTTTTCACTGCATTCTAGTTGTGGTTTGTCCAAACTCATCAATGTATCTTATCATGTCTGTAT
ACCGTCGACCTCTAGCTAGAGCTTGGCGTAATCATGGTCATAGCTGTTTCCTGTGTGAAATTGTTATCCG
CTCACAATTCCACACAACATACGAGCCGGAAGCATAAAGTGTAAAGCCTGGGGTGCCTAATGAGTGAGCT
AACTCACATTAATTGCGTTGCGCTCACTGCCCGCTTTCCAGTCGGGAAACCTGTCGTGCCAGCTGCATTA
ATGAATCGGCCAACGCGCGGGGAGAGGCGGTTTGCGTATTGGGCGCTCTTCCGCTTCCTCGCTCACTGAC
TCGCTGCGCTCGGTCGTTCGGCTGCGGCGAGCGGTATCAGCTCACTCAAAGGCGGTAATACGGTTATCCA
CAGAATCAGGGGATAACGCAGGAAAGAACATGTGAGCAAAAGGCCAGCAAAAGGCCAGGAACCGTAAAAA
GGCCGCGTTGCTGGCGTTTTTCCATAGGCTCCGCCCCCCTGACGAGCATCACAAAAATCGACGCTCAAGT
CAGAGGTGGCGAAACCCGACAGGACTATAAAGATACCAGGCGTTTCCCCCTGGAAGCTCCCTCGTGCGCT
CTCCTGTTCCGACCCTGCCGCTTACCGGATACCTGTCCGCCTTTCTCCCTTCGGGAAGCGTGGCGCTTTC
TCATAGCTCACGCTGTAGGTATCTCAGTTCGGTGTAGGTCGTTCGCTCCAAGCTGGGCTGTGTGCACGAA
CCCCCCGTTCAGCCCGACCGCTGCGCCTTATCCGGTAACTATCGTCTTGAGTCCAACCCGGTAAGACACG
ACTTATCGCCACTGGCAGCAGCCACTGGTAACAGGATTAGCAGAGCGAGGTATGTAGGCGGTGCTACAGA
GTTCTTGAAGTGGTGGCCTAACTACGGCTACACTAGAAGAACAGTATTTGGTATCTGCGCTCTGCTGAAG
CCAGTTACCTTCGGAAAAAGAGTTGGTAGCTCTTGATCCGGCAAACAAACCACCGCTGGTAGCGGTGGTT
TTTTTGTTTGCAAGCAGCAGATTACGCGCAGAAAAAAAGGATCTCAAGAAGATCCTTTGATCTTTTCTAC
GGGGTCTGACGCTCAGTGGAACGAAAACTCACGTTAAGGGATTTTGGTCATGAGATTATCAAAAAGGATC
TTCACCTAGATCCTTTTAAATTAAAAATGAAGTTTTAAATCAATCTAAAGTATATATGAGTAAACTTGGT
CTGACAGTTACCAATGCTTAATCAGTGAGGCACCTATCTCAGCGATCTGTCTATTTCGTTCATCCATAGT
TGCCTGACTCCCCGTCGTGTAGATAACTACGATACGGGAGGGCTTACCATCTGGCCCCAGTGCTGCAATG
ATACCGCGAGACCCACGCTCACCGGCTCCAGATTTATCAGCAATAAACCAGCCAGCCGGAAGGGCCGAGC
GCAGAAGTGGTCCTGCAACTTTATCCGCCTCCATCCAGTCTATTAATTGTTGCCGGGAAGCTAGAGTAAG
TAGTTCGCCAGTTAATAGTTTGCGCAACGTTGTTGCCATTGCTACAGGCATCGTGGTGTCACGCTCGTCG
TTTGGTATGGCTTCATTCAGCTCCGGTTCCCAACGATCAAGGCGAGTTACATGATCCCCCATGTTGTGCA
AAAAAGCGGTTAGCTCCTTCGGTCCTCCGATCGTTGTCAGAAGTAAGTTGGCCGCAGTGTTATCACTCAT
GGTTATGGCAGCACTGCATAATTCTCTTACTGTCATGCCATCCGTAAGATGCTTTTCTGTGACTGGTGAG
TACTCAACCAAGTCATTCTGAGAATAGTGTATGCGGCGACCGAGTTGCTCTTGCCCGGCGTCAATACGGG
ATAATACCGCGCCACATAGCAGAACTTTAAAAGTGCTCATCATTGGAAAACGTTCTTCGGGGCGAAAACT
CTCAAGGATCTTACCGCTGTTGAGATCCAGTTCGATGTAACCCACTCGTGCACCCAACTGATCTTCAGCA
TCTTTTACTTTCACCAGCGTTTCTGGGTGAGCAAAAACAGGAAGGCAAAATGCCGCAAAAAAGGGAATAA
GGGCGACACGGAAATGTTGAATACTCATACTCTTCCTTTTTCAATATTATTGAAGCATTTATCAGGGTTA
TTGTCTCATGAGCGGATACATATTTGAATGTATTTAGAAAAATAAACAAATAGGGGTTCCGCGCACATTT
CCCCGAAAAGTGCCACCTGACGTCGACGGATCGGGAGATCTCCCGATCCCCTATGGTGCACTCTCAGTAC
AATCTGCTCTGATGCCGCATAGTTAAGCCAGTATCTGCTCCCTGCTTGTGTGTTGGAGGTCGCTGAGTAG
TGCGCGAGCAAAATTTAAGCTACAACAAGGCAAGGCTTGACCGACAATTGCATGAAGAATCTGCTTAGGG
TTAGGCGTTTTGCGCTGCTTCGCGATGTACGGGCCAGATATACGCGTT
